Addgene plasmid #63387: pFusX3-42
Purpose: Encodes RVD positions 7-9 in TALEN assembly
Depositing lab: Stephen Ekker. Depositing organization: Mayo Foundation for Medical Education and Research. Publication: FusX: A rapid one-step TALE assembly system for genome science. Ma AC, McNulty MS, Tanya PL, Jarryd CM, Martinez-Galvez G, Argue DP, Lee HB, Urban MD, Bullard CE, Blackburn PR, Man TK, Clark KJ, Ekker SC. Hum Gene Ther. 2016 Jun;27(6):451-63. doi: 10.1089/hum.2015.172 PubMed 26854857.
Backbone
  Vector backbone: FusX3
  Backbone size w/o insert (bp): 3015
  Vector type: TALEN
Growth in bacteria
  Bacterial resistance: Spectinomycin, 50 μg/mL
  Growth temperature: 37°C
  Growth strain: DH5alpha
  Copy number: High Copy
Gene/Insert
  Gene/Insert name: NN NN HD (alt name: X3_GGC)
  Species: Synthetic
  Mutation: none
  Cloning method: Restriction Enzyme; 5′ cloning site BsaI (destroyed during cloning); 3′ cloning site BsaI (destroyed during cloning)
  Sequencing primers: 5′ pCR8_F1; 3′ pCR8_R1
Terms and licenses: Academic/Nonprofit Terms; Industry Terms: Not Available to Industry
How to cite: pFusX3-42 was a gift from Stephen Ekker (Addgene plasmid # 63387 ; http://n2t.net/addgene:63387 ; RRID:Addgene_63387)
