[The description below was written by a language model from this plasmid's Addgene catalogue record.]
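Description:
pFusX3-42 is a bacterial library plasmid from the FusX system, a one-step method for assembling TALE (transcription activator-like effector) repeat arrays used to build TALENs and related programmable DNA-binding proteins. It is built on the FusX3 backbone, recorded as about 3 kb without the insert, and is maintained as a high-copy plasmid in E. coli under spectinomycin selection. The record gives no feature table, so the origin of replication and other backbone elements are not stated. The listed sequencing primers carry pCR8 names, which hints at a pCR8-type cloning vector lineage, but this is not stated explicitly.

The insert is a synthetic, pre-assembled trimer of TALE repeats carrying the repeat-variable diresidues (RVDs) NN, NN and HD. Under the standard TALE code, NN preferentially recognises guanine and HD recognises cytosine, so the module specifies the triplet GGC, as reflected in its alternative name X3_GGC. The trimer was cloned through BsaI sites that were destroyed in the process, which is typical of Golden Gate-style cloning with type IIS enzymes. No promoter or expression elements are recorded, consistent with a plasmid that serves as a donor of a coding module rather than an expression construct.

Within the FusX scheme, each library position supplies a defined block of the array. This plasmid provides RVD positions 7 to 9. A user picks the trimer that matches the corresponding bases of the target site and combines it with modules for the other positions and a receiver vector, producing a full-length custom TALE array for genome editing applications.
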