>Addgene plasmid #63387 | pFusX3-42 | depositor partial sequence | sequence record 105292 | pFusX3_GGC
AGTCTTAAGCGTCTCCATGGCCTGACCCCGGACCAAGTGGTGGCTATCGCCAGCAACAATGGCGGCAAGC
AAGCGCTCGAAACGGTGCAGCGGCTGTTGCCGGTGCTGTGCCAGGACCATGGCCTCACACCCGATCAGGT
CGTGGCTATCGCCAGCAACAATGGCGGCAAGCAAGCGCTCGAAACGGTGCAGCGGCTGTTGCCGGTGCTG
TGCCAGGACCATGGCCTGACTCCGGACCAAGTGGTGGCTATCGCCAGCCACGATGGCGGCAAGCAAGCGC
TCGAAACGGTGCAGCGGCTGTTGCCGGTGCTGTGCCAGGACCATGGCCTGCGAGACGTC
