>Addgene plasmid #63387 | pFusX3-42 | depositor partial sequence | sequence record 105293 | FusX3
CGTCTCCATGGCCTGACCCCGGACCAAGTGGTGGCTATCGAGACCGGCGCCGCTACGGGCGCGTCCCATT
CGCCATTCAGGCTGCGCAACTGTTGGGAAGGGCGATCGGTGCGGGCTCTTCGCTATTACGCCAGCTGGCG
AAAGGGGGATGTGCTGCAAGGCGATTAAGTTGGGAACGCCAGGGTTTTCCCAGTCACGACGTTGTAAAAC
GACGGCCAGTGAGCGCGCGTAATCGACTCACTATAGGGCGAATTGGGTACCGGGCCCCCCCTCGAGGTCC
TCCAGCTTTTGTTCCCTTTAGTGAGGGTTAATTGCGCGCTTGGCGTAATCATGGTCATAGCTGTTTCCTG
TGTGAAATTGTTATCCGCTCACAATTCCACACAACATACGAGCCGGAAGCATAAAGTGTAAAGCCTGGGG
TGCCTAATGAGTGAGCTAACTCACATTAATTGCGTTGCGCTCACTGCCCGCTTTCCACCGGTGGTCTCTG
GCGGCAAGCAAGCGCTCGAAACGGTGCAGCGGCTGTTGCCGGTGCTGTGCCAGGACCATGGCCTGCGAGA
CGTCTAGACCAGCCAGGACAGAAATGCCTCGACTTCGCTGCTACCCAAGGTTGCCGGGTGACGCACACCG
TGGAAACGGATGAAGGCACGAACCCAGTGGACATAAGCCTGTTCGGTTCGTAAGCTGTAATGCAAGTAGC
GTATGCGCTCACGCAACTGGTCCAGAACCTTGACCGAACGCAGCGGTGGTAACGGCGCAGTGGCGGTTTT
CATGGCTTGTTATGACTGTTTTTTTGGGGTACAGTCTATGCCTCGGGCATCCAAGCAGCAAGCGCGTTAC
GCCGTGGGTCGATGTTTGATGTTATGGAGCAGCAACGATGTTACGCAGCAGGGCAGTCGCCCTAAAACAA
AGTTAAACATTATGAGGGAAGCGGTGATCGCCGAAGTATCGACTCAACTATCAGAGGTAGTTGGCGTCAT
CGAGCGCCATCTCGAACCGACGTTGCTGGCCGTACATTTGTACGGCTCCGCAGTGGATGGCGGCCTGAAG
CCACACAGTGATATTGATTTGCTGGTTACGGTGACCGTAAGGCTTGATGAAACAACGCGGCGAGCTTTGA
TCAACGACCTTTTGGAAACTTCGGCTTCCCCTGGAGAGAGCGAGATTCTCCGCGCTGTAGAAGTCACCAT
TGTTGTGCACGACGACATCATTCCGTGGCGTTATCCAGCTAAGCGCGAACTGCAATTTGGAGAATGGCAG
CGCAATGACATTCTTGCAGGTATCTTCGAGCCAGCCACGATCGACATTGATCTGGCTATCTTGCTGACAA
AAGCAAGAGAACATAGCGTTGCCTTGGTAGGTCCAGCGGCGGAGGAACTCTTTGATCCGGTTCCTGAACA
GGATCTATTTGAGGCGCTAAATGAAACCTTAACGCTATGGAACTCGCCGCCCGACTGGGCTGGCGATGAG
CGAAATGTAGTGCTTACGTTGTCCCGCATTTGGTACAGCGCAGTAACCGGCAAAATCGCGCCGAAGGATG
TCGCTGCCGACTGGGCAATGGAGCGCCTGCCGGCCCAGTATCAGCCCGTCATACTTGAAGCTAGACAGGC
TTATCTTGGACAAGAAGAAGATCGCTTGGCCTCGCGCGCAGATCAGTTGGAAGAATTTGTCCACTACGTG
AAAGGCGAGATCACCAAGGTAGTCGGCAAATAACCCTCGAGCCACCCATGACCAAAATCCCTTAACGTGA
GTTACGCGTCGTTCCACTGAGCGTCAGACCCCGTAGAAAAGATCAAAGGATCTTCTTGAGATCCTTTTTT
TCTGCGCGTAATCTGCTGCTTGCAAACAAAAAAACCACCGCTACCAGCGGTGGTTTGTTTGCCGGATCAA
GAGCTACCAACTCTTTTTCCGAAGGTAACTGGCTTCAGCAGAGCGCAGATACCAAATACTGTCCTTCTAG
TGTAGCCGTAGTTAGGCCACCACTTCAAGAACTCTGTAGCACCGCCTACATACCTCGCTCTGCTAATCCT
GTTACCAGTGGCTGCTGCCAGTGGCGATAAGTCGTGTCTTACCGGGTTGGACTCAAGACGATAGTTACCG
GATAAGGCGCAGCGGTCGGGCTGAACGGGGGGTTCGTGCACACAGCCCAGCTTGGAGCGAACGACCTACA
CCGAACTGAGATACCTACAGCGTGAGCATTGAGAAAGCGCCACGCTTCCCGAAGGGAGAAAGGCGGACAG
GTATCCGGTAAGCGGCAGGGTCGGAACAGGAGAGCGCACGAGGGAGCTTCCAGGGGGAAACGCCTGGTAT
CTTTATAGTCCTGTCGGGTTTCGCCACCTCTGACTTGAGCGTCGATTTTTGTGATGCTCGTCAGGGGGGC
GGAGCCTATGGAAAAACGCCAGCAACGCGGCCTTTTTACGGTTCCTGGCCTTTTGCTGGCCTTTTGCTCA
CATGTTCTTTCCTGCGTTATCCCCTGATTCTGTGGATAACCGTATTACCGCCTTTGAGTGAGCTGATACC
GCTCGCCGCAGCCGAACGACCGAGCGCAGCGAGTCAGTGAGCGAGGAAGCGGAAGAGCGCCCAATACGCA
AACCGCCTCTCCCCGCGCGTTGGCCGATTCATTAATGCAGCTGGCACGACAGGTTTCCCGACTGGAAAGC
GGGCAGTGAGCGCAACGCAATTAATACGCGTACCGCTAGCCAGGAAGAGTTTGTAGAAACGCAAAAAGGC
CATCCGTCAGGATGGCCTTCTGCTTAGTTTGATGCCTGGCAGTTTATGGCGGGCGTCCTGCCCGCCACCC
TCCGGGCCGTTGCTTCACAACGTTCAAATCCGCTCCCGGCGGATTTGTCCTACTCAGGAGAGCGTTCACC
GACAAACAACAGATAAAACGAAAGGCCCAGTCTTCCGACTGAGCCTTTCGTTTTATTTGATGCCTGGCAG
TTCCCTACTCTCGCGTTAACGCTAGCATGGATGTTTTCCCAGTCACGACGTTGTAAAACGACGGCCAGTC
TTAAG
