>Addgene plasmid #63387 | pFusX3-42 | addgene partial sequence | sequence record 115406 | pCR8_R1 5'-cgaaccgaacaggcttatgt-3'
GTGCGTCACCCGGCAACCTTGGGTAGCAGCGAAGTCGAGGCATTTCTGTCCTGGCTGGTCTAGACGTCTC
GCAGGCCATGGTCCTGGCACAGCACCGGCAACAGCCGCTGCACCGTTTCGAGCGCTTGCTTGCCGCCATC
GTGGCTGGCGATAGCCACCACTTGGTCCGGAGTCAGGCCATGGTCCTGGCACAGCACCGGCAACAGCCGC
TGCACCGTTTCGAGCGCTTGCTTGCCGCCATTGTTGCTGGCGATAGCCACGACCTGATCGGGTGTGAGGC
CATGGTCCTGGCACAGCACCGGCAACAGCCGCTGCACCGTTTCGAGCGCTTGCTTGCCGCCATTGTTGCT
GGCGATAGCCACCACTTGGTCCGGGGTCAGGCCATGGAGACGCTTAAGACTGGCCGTCGTTTTACAACGT
CGTGACTGGGAAAACATCCATGCTAGCGTTAACGCGAGAGTAGGGAACTGCCAGGCATCAAATAAAACGA
AAGGCTCAGTCGGAAGACTGGGCCTTTCGTTTTATCTGTTGTTTGTCGGTGAACGCTCTCCTGAGTAGGA
CAAATCCGCCGGGAGCGGATTTGAACGTTGTGAAGCAACGGCCCGGAGGGTGGCGGGCAGGACGCCCGCC
ATAAACTGCCAGGCATCAAACTAAGCAGAAGGCCATCCTGA
